>Addgene plasmid #76607 | DGKA gRNA (BRDN0001145658) | addgene full sequence | sequence record 186160 | Addgene Assembled Sequence
CCCGGGTGCAAAGATGGATAAAGTTTTAAACAGAGAGGAATCTTTGCAGCTAATGGACCTTCTAGGTCTT
GAAAGGAGTGGGAATTGGCTCCGGTGCCCGTCAGTGGGCAGAGCGCACATCGCCCACAGTCCCCGAGAAG
TTGGGGGGAGGGGTCGGCAATTGATCCGGTGCCTAGAGAAGGTGGCGCGGGGTAAACTGGGAAAGTGATG
TCGTGTACTGGCTCCGCCTTTTTCCCGAGGGTGGGGGAGAACCGTATATAAGTGCAGTAGTCGCCGTGAA
CGTTCTTTTTCGCAACGGGTTTGCCGCCAGAACACAGGTAAGTGCCGTGTGTGGTTCCCGCGGGCCTGGC
CTCTTTACGGGTTATGGCCCTTGCGTGCCTTGAATTACTTCCACCTGGCTGCAGTACGTGATTCTTGATC
CCGAGCTTCGGGTTGGAAGTGGGTGGGAGAGTTCGAGGCCTTGCGCTTAAGGAGCCCCTTCGCCTCGTGC
TTGAGTTGAGGCCTGGCCTGGGCGCTGGGGCCGCCGCGTGCGAATCTGGTGGCACCTTCGCGCCTGTCTC
GCTGCTTTCGATAAGTCTCTAGCCATTTAAAATTTTTGATGACCTGCTGCGACGCTTTTTTTCTGGCAAG
ATAGTCTTGTAAATGCGGGCCAAGATCTGCACACTGGTATTTCGGTTTTTGGGGCCGCGGGCGGCGACGG
GGCCCGTGCGTCCCAGCGCACATGTTCGGCGAGGCGGGGCCTGCGAGCGCGGCCACCGAGAATCGGACGG
GGGTAGTCTCAAGCTGGCCGGCCTGCTCTGGTGCCTGGCCTCGCGCCGCCGTGTATCGCCCCGCCCTGGG
CGGCAAGGCTGGCCCGGTCGGCACCAGTTGCGTGAGCGGAAAGATGGCCGCTTCCCGGCCCTGCTGCAGG
GAGCTCAAAATGGAGGACGCGGCGCTCGGGAGAGCGGGCGGGTGAGTCACCCACACAAAGGAAAAGGGCC
TTTCCGTCCTCAGCCGTCGCTTCATGTGACTCCACGGAGTACCGGGCGCCGTCCAGGCACCTCGATTAGT
TCTCGAGCTTTTGGAGTACGTCGTCTTTAGGTTGGGGGGAGGGGTTTTATGCGATGGAGTTTCCCCACAC
TGAGTGGGTGGAGACTGAAGTTAGGCCAGCTTGGCACTTGATGTAATTCTCCTTGGAATTTGCCCTTTTT
GAGTTTGGATCTTGGTTCATTCTCAAGCCTCAGACAGTGGTTCAAAGTTTTTTTCTTCCATTTCAGGTGT
CGTGACGTACGGCCACCATGACCGAGTACAAGCCCACGGTGCGCCTCGCCACCCGCGACGACGTCCCCAG
GGCCGTACGCACCCTCGCCGCCGCGTTCGCCGACTACCCCGCCACGCGCCACACCGTCGATCCGGACCGC
CACATCGAGCGGGTCACCGAGCTGCAAGAACTCTTCCTCACGCGCGTCGGGCTCGACATCGGCAAGGTGT
GGGTCGCGGACGACGGCGCCGCCGTGGCGGTCTGGACCACGCCGGAGAGCGTCGAAGCGGGGGCGGTGTT
CGCCGAGATCGGCCCGCGCATGGCCGAGTTGAGCGGTTCCCGGCTGGCCGCGCAGCAACAGATGGAAGGC
CTCCTGGCGCCGCACCGGCCCAAGGAGCCCGCGTGGTTCCTGGCCACCGTCGGAGTCTCGCCCGACCACC
AGGGCAAGGGTCTGGGCAGCGCCGTCGTGCTCCCCGGAGTGGAGGCGGCCGAGCGCGCCGGGGTGCCCGC
CTTCCTGGAGACCTCCGCGCCCCGCAACCTCCCCTTCTACGAGCGGCTCGGCTTCACCGTCACCGCCGAC
GTCGAGGTGCCCGAAGGACCGCGCACCTGGTGCATGACCCGCAAGCCCGGTGCCTGAACGCGTTAAGTCG
ACAATCAACCTCTGGATTACAAAATTTGTGAAAGATTGACTGGTATTCTTAACTATGTTGCTCCTTTTAC
GCTATGTGGATACGCTGCTTTAATGCCTTTGTATCATGCTATTGCTTCCCGTATGGCTTTCATTTTCTCC
TCCTTGTATAAATCCTGGTTGCTGTCTCTTTATGAGGAGTTGTGGCCCGTTGTCAGGCAACGTGGCGTGG
TGTGCACTGTGTTTGCTGACGCAACCCCCACTGGTTGGGGCATTGCCACCACCTGTCAGCTCCTTTCCGG
GACTTTCGCTTTCCCCCTCCCTATTGCCACGGCGGAACTCATCGCCGCCTGCCTTGCCCGCTGCTGGACA
GGGGCTCGGCTGTTGGGCACTGACAATTCCGTGGTGTTGTCGGGGAAATCATCGTCCTTTCCTTGGCTGC
TCGCCTGTGTTGCCACCTGGATTCTGCGCGGGACGTCCTTCTGCTACGTCCCTTCGGCCCTCAATCCAGC
GGACCTTCCTTCCCGCGGCCTGCTGCCGGCTCTGCGGCCTCTTCCGCGTCTTCGCCTTCGCCCTCAGACG
AGTCGGATCTCCCTTTGGGCCGCCTCCCCGCGTCGACTTTAAGACCAATGACTTACAAGGCAGCTGTAGA
TCTTAGCCACTTTTTAAAAGAAAAGGGGGGACTGGAAGGGCTAATTCACTCCCAACGAAGACAAGATCTG
CTTTTTGCTTGTACTGGGTCTCTCTGGTTAGACCAGATCTGAGCCTGGGAGCTCTCTGGCTAACTAGGGA
ACCCACTGCTTAAGCCTCAATAAAGCTTGCCTTGAGTGCTTCAAGTAGTGTGTGCCCGTCTGTTGTGTGA
CTCTGGTAACTAGAGATCCCTCAGACCCTTTTAGTCAGTGTGGAAAATCTCTAGCAGTACGTATAGTAGT
TCATGTCATCTTATTATTCAGTATTTATAACTTGCAAAGAAATGAATATCAGAGAGTGAGAGGAACTTGT
TTATTGCAGCTTATAATGGTTACAAATAAAGCAATAGCATCACAAATTTCACAAATAAAGCATTTTTTTC
ACTGCATTCTAGTTGTGGTTTGTCCAAACTCATCAATGTATCTTATCATGTCTGGCTCTAGCTATCCCGC
CCCTAACTCCGCCCATCCCGCCCCTAACTCCGCCCAGTTCCGCCCATTCTCCGCCCCATGGCTGACTAAT
TTTTTTTATTTATGCAGAGGCCGAGGCCGCCTCGGCCTCTGAGCTATTCCAGAAGTAGTGAGGAGGCTTT
TTTGGAGGCCTAGGGACGTACCCAATTCGCCCTATAGTGAGTCGTATTACGCGCGCTCACTGGCCGTCGT
TTTACAACGTCGTGACTGGGAAAACCCTGGCGTTACCCAACTTAATCGCCTTGCAGCACATCCCCCTTTC
GCCAGCTGGCGTAATAGCGAAGAGGCCCGCACCGATCGCCCTTCCCAACAGTTGCGCAGCCTGAATGGCG
AATGGG
[124 nt withheld, positions 3367-3490]
C
[91 nt withheld, positions 3492-3582]
A
[49 nt withheld, positions 3584-3632]
CCTTTGACGTTGGAGTCCACGTTCTTT
[37 nt withheld, positions 3660-3696]
ACCCTATCTCGGTCTATTCTTTTGATTTATAAGGGATTTTGCCGATTTCGGCCTATTGGTTAAAAAATGA
GCTGATTTAACAAAAATTTAACGCGAATTTTAACAAAATATTAACGCTTACAATTTAGGTGGCACTTTTC
GGGGAAATGTGCGCGGAACCCCTATTTGTTTATTTTTCTAAATACATTCAAATATGTATCCGCTCATGAG
ACAATAACCCTGATAAATGCTTCAATAATATTGAAAAAGGAAGAGTATGAGTATTCAACATTTCCGTGTC
GCCCTTATTCCCTTTTTTGCGGCATTTTGCCTTCCTGTTTTTGCTCACCCAGAAACGCTGGTGAAAGTAA
AAGATGCTGAAGATCAGTTGGGTGCACGAGTGGGTTACATCGAACTGGATCTCAACAGCGGTAAGATCCT
TGAGAGTTTTCGCCCCGAAGAACGTTTTCCAATGATGAGCACTTTTAAAGTTCTGCTATGTGGCGCGGTA
TTATCCCGTATTGACGCCGGGCAAGAGCAACTCGGTCGCCGCATACACTATTCTCAGAATGACTTGGTTG
AGTACTCACCAGTCACAGAAAAGCATCTTACGGATGGCATGACAGTAAGAGAATTATGCAGTGCTGCCAT
AACCATGAGTGATAACACTGCGGCCAACTTACTTCTGACAACGATCGGAGGACCGAAGGAGCTAACCGCT
TTTTTGCACAACATGGGGGATCATGTAACTCGCCTTGATCGTTGGGAACCGGAGCTGAATGAAGCCATAC
CAAACGACGAGCGTGACACCACGATGCCTGTAGCAATGGCAACAACGTTGCGCAAACTATTAACTGGCGA
ACTACTTACTCTAGCTTCCCGGCAACAATTAATAGACTGGATGGAGGCGGATAAAGTTGCAGGACCACTT
CTGCGCTCGGCCCTTCCGGCTGGCTGGTTTATTGCTGATAAATCTGGAGCCGGTGAGCGTGGGTCTCGCG
GTATCATTGCAGCACTGGGGCCAGATGGTAAGCCCTCCCGTATCGTAGTTATCTACACGACGGGGAGTCA
GGCAACTATGGATGAACGAAATAGACAGATCGCTGAGATAGGTGCCTCACTGATTAAGCATTGGTAACTG
TCAGACCAAGTTTACTCATATATACTTTAGATTGATTTAAAACTTCATTTTTAATTTAAAAGGATCTAGG
TGAAGATCCTTTTTGATAATCTCATGACCAAAATCCCTTAACGTGAGTTTTCGTTCCACTGAGCGTCAGA
CCCCGTAGAAAAGATCAAAGGATCTTCTTGAGATCCTTTTTTTCTGCGCGTAATCTGCTGCTTGCAAACA
AAAAAACCACCGCTACCAGCGGTGGTTTGTTTGCCGGATCAAGAGCTACCAACTCTTTTTCCGAAGGTAA
CTGGCTTCAGCAGAGCGCAGATACCAAATACTGTTCTTCTAGTGTAGCCGTAGTTAGGCCACCACTTCAA
GAACTCTGTAGCACCGCCTACATACCTCGCTCTGCTAATCCTGTTACCAGTGGCTGCTGCCAGTGGCGAT
AAGTCGTGTCTTACCGGGTTGGACTCAAGACGATAGTTACCGGATAAGGCGCAGCGGTCGGGCTGAACGG
GGGGTTCGTGCACACAGCCCAGCTTGGAGCGAACGACCTACACCGAACTGAGATACCTACAGCGTGAGCT
ATGAGAAAGCGCCACGCTTCCCGAAGGGAGAAAGGCGGACAGGTATCCGGTAAGCGGCAGGGTCGGAACA
GGAGAGCGCACGAGGGAGCTTCCAGGGGGAAACGCCTGGTATCTTTATAGTCCTGTCGGGTTTCGCCACC
TCTGACTTGAGCGTCGATTTTTGTGATGCTCGTCAGGGGGGCGGAGCCTATGGAAAAACGCCAGCAACGC
GGCCTTTTTACGGTTCCTGGCCTTTTGCTGGCCTTTTGCTCACATGTTCTTTCCTGCGTTATCCCCTGAT
TCTGTGGATAACCGTATTACCGCCTTTGAGTGAGCTGATACCGCTCGCCGCAGCCGAACGACCGAGCGCA
GCGAGTCAGTGAGCGAGGAAGCGGAAGAGCGCCCAATACGCAAACCGCCTCTCCCCGCGCGTTGGCCGAT
TCATTAATGCAGCTGGCACGACAGGTTTCCCGACTGGAAAGCGGGCAGTGAGCGCAACGCAATTAATGTG
AGTTAGCTCACTCATTAGGCACCCCAGGCTTTACACTTTATGCTTCCGGCTCGTATGTTGTGTGGAATTG
TGAGCGGATAACAATTTCACACAGGAAACAGCTATGACCATGATTACGCCAAGCGCGCAATTAACCCTCA
CTAAAGGGAACAAAAGCTGGAGCTGCAAGCTTAATGTAGTCTTATGCAATACTCTTGTAGTCTTGCAACA
TGGTAACGATGAGTTAGCAACATGCCTTACAAGGAGAGAAAAAGCACCGTGCATGCCGATTGGTGGAAGT
AAGGTGGTACGATCGTGCCTTATTAGGAAGGCAACAGACGGGTCTGACATGGATTGGACGAACCACTGAA
TTGCCGCATTGCAGAGATATTGTATTTAAGTGCCTAGCTCGATACATAAACGGGTCTCTCTGGTTAGACC
AGATCTGAGCCTGGGAGCTCTCTGGCTAACTAGGGAACCCACTGCTTAAGCCTCAATAAAGCTTGCCTTG
AGTGCTTCAAGTAGTGTGTGCCCGTCTGTTGTGTGACTCTGGTAACTAGAGATCCCTCAGACCCTTTTAG
TCAGTGTGGAAAATCTCTAGCAGTGGCGCCCGAACAGGGACTTGAAAGCGAAAGGGAAACCAGAGGAGCT
CTCTCGACGCAGGACTCGGCTTGCTGAAGCGCGCACGGCAAGAGGCGAGGGGCGGCGACTGGTGAGTACG
CCAAAAATTTTGACTAGCGGAGGCTAGAAGGAGAGAGATGGGTGCGAGAGCGTCAGTATTAAGCGGGGGA
GAATTAGATCGCGATGGGAAAAAATTCGGTTAAGGCCAGGGGGAAAGAAAAAATATAAATTAAAACATAT
AGTATGGGCAAGCAGGGAGCTAGAACGATTCGCAGTTAATCCTGGCCTGTTAGAAACATCAGAAGGCTGT
AGACAAATACTGGGACAGCTACAACCATCCCTTCAGACAGGATCAGAAGAACTTAGATCATTATATAATA
CAGTAGCAACCCTCTATTGTGTGCATCAAAGGATAGAGATAAAAGACACCAAGGAAGCTTTAGACAAGAT
AGAGGAAGAGCAAAACAAAAGTAAGACCACCGCACAGCAAGCGGCCGCTGATCTTCAGACCTGGAGGAGG
AGATATGAGGGACAATTGGAGAAGTGAATTATATAAATATAAAGTAGTAAAAATTGAACCATTAGGAGTA
GCACCCACCAAGGCAAAGAGAAGAGTGGTGCAGAGAGAAAAAAGAGCAGTGGGAATAGGAGCTTTGTTCC
TTGGGTTCTTGGGAGCAGCAGGAAGCACTATGGGCGCAGCGTCAATGACGCTGACGGTACAGGCCAGACA
ATTATTGTCTGGTATAGTGCAGCAGCAGAACAATTTGCTGAGGGCTATTGAGGCGCAACAGCATCTGTTG
CAACTCACAGTCTGGGGCATCAAGCAGCTCCAGGCAAGAATCCTGGCTGTGGAAAGATACCTAAAGGATC
AACAGCTCCTGGGGATTTGGGGTTGCTCTGGAAAACTCATTTGCACCACTGCTGTGCCTTGGAATGCTAG
TTGGAGTAATAAATCTCTGGAACAGATTTGGAATCACACGACCTGGATGGAGTGGGACAGAGAAATTAAC
AATTACACAAGCTTAATACACTCCTTAATTGAAGAATCGCAAAACCAGCAAGAAAAGAATGAACAAGAAT
TATTGGAATTAGATAAATGGGCAAGTTTGTGGAATTGGTTTAACATAACAAATTGGCTGTGGTATATAAA
ATTATTCATAATGATAGTAGGAGGCTTGGTAGGTTTAAGAATAGTTTTTGCTGTACTTTCTATAGTGAAT
AGAGTTAGGCAGGGATATTCACCATTATCGTTTCAGACCCACCTCCCAACCCCGAGGGGACCCAGAGAGG
GCCTATTTCCCATGATTCCTTCATATTTGCATATACGATACAAGGCTGTTAGAGAGATAATTAGAATTAA
TTTGACTGTAAACACAAAGATATTAGTACAAAATACGTGACGTAGAAAGTAATAATTTCTTGGGTAGTTT
GCAGTTTTAAAATTATGTTTTAAAATGGACTATCATATGCTTACCGTAACTTGAAAGTATTTCGATTTCT
TGGCTTTATATATCTTGTGGAAAGGACGAAACACCGTTATAGGCCATTGGGTACGAGTTTTAGAGCTAGA
AATAGCAAGTTAAAATAAGGCTAGTCCGTTATCAACTTGAAAAAGTGGCACCGAGTCGGTGCTTTTTTAA
GCTTGGCGTAACTAGATCTTGAGACAAATGGCAGTATTCATCCACAATTTTAAAAGAAAAGGGGGGATTG
GGGGGTACAGTGCAGGGGAAAGAATAGTAGACATAATAGCAACAGACATACAAACTAAAGAATTACAAAA
ACAAATTACAAAAATTCAAAATTTTCGGGTTTATTACAGGGACAGCAGAGATCCACTTTGGCGCCGGCTC
GAGGGGG
Features (pLannotate 1.2.2; 29 found; start..end, strand, type, name):
     14..80      +  CDS            small t antigen (fragment): SV40 (simian virus 40) small t antigen
    106..317     +  promoter       EF-1α core promoter: core promoter for human elongation factor EF-1α
    318..1256    +  intron         EF-1α intron A: intron upstream of the start codon of human EF-1α
   1278..1877    +  CDS            PuroR (fragment): puromycin N-acetyltransferase; pac from Streptomyces; confers resistance to puromycin
   1893..2481    +  misc_feature   WPRE: woodchuck hepatitis virus posttranscriptional regulatory element
   2532..2551    +  misc_feature   cPPT/CTS (fragment): central polypurine tract and central termination sequence of HIV-1
   2553..2786    +  LTR            3' LTR (ΔU3): self-inactivating 3' long terminal repeat (LTR) from HIV-1
   2864..2985    +  polyA_signal   SV40 poly(A) signal: SV40 polyadenylation signal
   3025..3160    +  rep_origin     SV40 ori: SV40 origin of replication
   3181..3199    -  promoter       T7 promoter: promoter for bacteriophage T7 RNA polymerase
   3207..3362    +  CDS            lacZα (fragment): LacZα fragment of β-galactosidase; lacZ fragment
   3367..3795    +  rep_origin     f1 ori (sequence partly withheld): f1 bacteriophage origin of replication; arrow indicates direction of (+) strand synthesis
   3848..3952    +  promoter       AmpR promoter: bla
   3953..4813    +  CDS            AmpR: β-lactamase; bla; confers resistance to ampicillin, carbenicillin, and related antibiotics
   4984..5572    +  rep_origin     ori: high-copy-number ColE1/pMB1/pBR322/pUC origin of replication
   5755..5847    +  CDS            lacI (fragment): lac repressor; lacI; The lac repressor binds to the lac operator to inhibit transcription in E. coli. This inhibition can be relieved by adding lactose or isopropyl-β-D-thiogalactopyranoside (IPTG).
   5860..5881    +  protein_bind   CAP binding site: CAP binding activates transcription in the presence of cAMP. E. coli catabolite activator protein
   5896..5926    +  promoter       lac promoter: promoter for the E. coli lac operon
   5934..5950    +  protein_bind   lac operator: The lac repressor binds to the lac operator to inhibit transcription in E. coli. This inhibition can be relieved by adding lactose or isopropyl-β-D-thiogalactopyranoside (IPTG). lac repressor encoded by lacI
   5995..6013    +  promoter       T3 promoter: promoter for bacteriophage T3 RNA polymerase
   6041..6267    +  promoter       RSV promoter: Rous sarcoma virus enhancer/promoter
   6268..6448    +  LTR            5' LTR (truncated): truncated 5' long terminal repeat (LTR) from HIV-1
   6495..6620    +  misc_feature   HIV-1 Ψ: packaging signal of human immunodeficiency virus type 1
   6604..6967    +  CDS            HIV-1 gag (fragment): gag protein from human immunodeficiency virus 1; gag
   7113..7346    +  misc_feature   RRE: The Rev response element (RRE) of HIV-1 allows for Rev-dependent mRNA export from the nucleus to the cytoplasm.
   7723..7749    +  CDS            Rev (fragment): human immunodeficiency virus 1 (HIV-1) Rev protein; rev; enhances nuclear export of unspliced and incompletely spliced viral mRNAs
   7753..7993    +  promoter       U6 promoter: RNA polymerase III promoter for human U6 snRNA
   8023..8098    +  misc_RNA       gRNA scaffold: guide RNA scaffold for the Streptococcus pyogenes CRISPR/Cas9 system
   8154..8271    +  misc_feature   cPPT/CTS: central polypurine tract and central termination sequence of HIV-1
