[The description below was written by a language model from this plasmid's Addgene catalogue record and pLannotate feature annotations shown in this document.]
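Description:
DGKA gRNA (BRDN0001145658) is a third-generation lentiviral single-guide RNA plasmid built on the lentiGuide-Puro backbone and designed to target human DGKA (diacylglycerol kinase alpha; also known as DAGK, DAGK1 or DGK-alpha). The guide was designed against several DGKA reference transcripts and belongs to a human kinome gRNA collection. In bacteria the roughly 8.3 kb plasmid is maintained at high copy from a ColE1/pUC-type origin and selected with ampicillin through the β-lactamase gene. An f1 origin and remnants of lac and T7/T3 cloning-vector sequence are also annotated in the backbone.

The transfer cassette starts with an RSV promoter fused to a truncated HIV-1 5' LTR, an arrangement that makes genomic RNA production Tat-independent. This is followed by the Ψ packaging signal with a gag fragment and the Rev response element, and the cassette ends in a self-inactivating ΔU3 3' LTR with a downstream SV40 polyadenylation signal. Between the LTRs, a human U6 RNA polymerase III promoter drives the DGKA-specific spacer joined to the Streptococcus pyogenes Cas9 guide scaffold. A cPPT/CTS element, which aids nuclear import of the provirus, lies downstream. An EF-1α core promoter with its intron A then expresses puromycin N-acetyltransferase for selection of transduced mammalian cells, and a WPRE enhances transcript expression.

The plasmid does not encode Cas9. It is meant to be used together with a separate Cas9 lentiviral vector or in cells that already express Cas9, where the guide directs cleavage at DGKA for gene knockout or loss-of-function studies.
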