Addgene plasmid #76607: DGKA gRNA (BRDN0001145658)
Purpose: 3rd generation lentiviral gRNA plasmid targeting human DGKA
Depositing lab: John Doench & David Root. Depositing organization: Broad Institute. Publication: Optimized sgRNA design to maximize activity and minimize off-target effects of CRISPR-Cas9. Doench JG, Fusi N, Sullender M, Hegde M, Vaimberg EW, Donovan KF, Smith I, Tothova Z, Wilen C, Orchard R, Virgin HW, Listgarten J, Root DE. Nat Biotechnol. 2016 Jan 18. doi: 10.1038/nbt.3437. PubMed 26780180.
Backbone
  Vector backbone: lentiGuide-Puro
  Backbone manufacturer: Zhang Lab (Addgene plasmid # 52963)
  Vector type: Mammalian Expression, Lentiviral, CRISPR
  Selectable markers: Puromycin
Growth in bacteria
  Bacterial resistance: Ampicillin, 100 μg/mL
  Growth temperature: 37°C
  Growth strain: DH5alpha
  Copy number: High Copy
Gene/Insert
  Gene/Insert name: DGKA (alt names: DGKA; NM_001345.4)
  gRNA/shRNA sequence: TTATAGGCCATTGGGTACGA
  Species: H. sapiens (human)
  Entrez Gene: DGKA (a.k.a. DAGK, DAGK1, DGK-alpha)
  Promoter: hU6
  Cloning method: Unknown
  Sequencing primers: 5′ U6-F; 3′ pS2-R
Terms and licenses: Academic/Nonprofit Terms; Industry Terms: Not Available to Industry
Depositor comments: The gRNA was designed to target the following Genbank reference sequence(s): NM_001345.4,NM_201444.2,NM_201445.1,NM_201554.1. Note that this plasmid does NOT contain Cas9. It should be used in conjunction with lentiCas9-Blast (Addgene #52962) or otherwise with cell lines already expressing Cas9. Browse the full kinome gRNA library at http://www.addgene.org/pooled-library/broadgpp-human-kinome/ or visit http://www.broadinstitute.org/rnai/public/ for detailed protocols and information.
How to cite: DGKA gRNA (BRDN0001145658) was a gift from John Doench & David Root (Addgene plasmid # 76607 ; http://n2t.net/addgene:76607 ; RRID:Addgene_76607)
