>Addgene plasmid #76607 | DGKA gRNA (BRDN0001145658) | depositor partial sequence | sequence record 144067 | Target Sequence
TTATAGGCCATTGGGTACGA
