>Addgene plasmid #76607 | DGKA gRNA (BRDN0001145658) | addgene partial sequence | sequence record 186159 | hU6-F
AGAAAGTAATAATTTCTTGGGTAGTTTGCAGTTTTAAAATTATGTTTTAAAATGGACTATCATATGCTTA
CCGTAACTTGAAAGTATTTCGATTTCTTGGCTTTATATATCTTGTGGAAAGGACGAAACACCGTTATAGG
CCATTGGGTACGAGTTTTAGAGCTAGAAATAGCAAGTTAAAATAAGGCTAGTCCGTTATCAACTTGAAAA
AGTGGCACCGAGTCGGTGCTTTTTTAAGCTTGGCGTAACTAGATCTTGAGACAAATGGCAGTATTCATCC
ACAATTTTAAAAGAAAAGGGGGGATTGGGGGGTACAGTGCAGGGGAAAGAATAGTAGACATAATAGCAAC
AGACATACAAACTAAAGAATTACAAAAACAAATTACAAAAATTCAAAATTTTCGGGTTTATTACAGGGAC
AGCAGAGATCCACTTTGGCGCCGGCTCGAGGGGGCCCGGGTGCAAAGATGGATAAAGTTTTAAACAGAGA
GGAATCTTTGCAGCTAATGGACCTTCTAGGTCTTGAAAGGAGTGGGAATTGGCTCCGGTGCCCGTCAGTG
GGCAGAGCGC
